>Addgene plasmid #173717 | pcDNA3.1_3xFlagEzh2 WT | addgene full sequence | sequence record 341217 | Addgene NGS Result
GACGGATCGGGAGATCTCCCGATCCCCTATGGTGCACTCTCAGTACAATCTGCTCTGATGCCGCATAGTT
AAGCCAGTATCTGCTCCCTGCTTGTGTGTTGGAGGTCGCTGAGTAGTGCGCGAGCAAAATTTAAGCTACA
ACAAGGCAAGGCTTGACCGACAATTGCATGAAGAATCTGCTTAGGGTTAGGCGTTTTGCGCTGCTTCGCG
ATGTACGGGCCAGATATACGCGTTGACATTGATTATTGACTAGTTATTAATAGTAATCAATTACGGGGTC
ATTAGTTCATAGCCCATATATGGAGTTCCGCGTTACATAACTTACGGTAAATGGCCCGCCTGGCTGACCG
CCCAACGACCCCCGCCCATTGACGTCAATAATGACGTATGTTCCCATAGTAACGCCAATAGGGACTTTCC
ATTGACGTCAATGGGTGGAGTATTTACGGTAAACTGCCCACTTGGCAGTACATCAAGTGTATCATATGCC
AAGTACGCCCCCTATTGACGTCAATGACGGTAAATGGCCCGCCTGGCATTATGCCCAGTACATGACCTTA
TGGGACTTTCCTACTTGGCAGTACATCTACGTATTAGTCATCGCTATTACCATGGTGATGCGGTTTTGGC
AGTACATCAATGGGCGTGGATAGCGGTTTGACTCACGGGGATTTCCAAGTCTCCACCCCATTGACGTCAA
TGGGAGTTTGTTTTGGCACCAAAATCAACGGGACTTTCCAAAATGTCGTAACAACTCCGCCCCATTGACG
CAAATGGGCGGTAGGCGTGTACGGTGGGAGGTCTATATAAGCAGAGCTCTCTGGCTAACTAGAGAACCCA
CTGCTTACTGGCTTATCGAAATTAATACGACTCACTATAGGGAGACCCAAGCTGGCTAGCGAGATGGGTG
ACTACAAAGACCATGACGGTGATTATAAAGATCATGACATCGATTACAAGGATGACGATGACAAGGGTAC
CGGCCAGACTGGGAAGAAATCTGAGAAGGGACCAGTTTGTTGGCGGAAGCGTGTAAAATCAGAGTACATG
CGACTGAGACAGCTCAAGAGGTTCAGACGAGCTGATGAAGTAAAGAGTATGTTTAGTTCCAATCGTCAGA
AAATTTTGGAAAGAACGGAAATCTTAAACCAAGAATGGAAACAGCGAAGGATACAGCCTGTGCACATCCT
GACTTCTGTGAGCTCATTGCGCGGGACTAGGGAGTGTTCGGTGACCAGTGACTTGGATTTTCCAACACAA
GTCATCCCATTAAAGACTCTGAATGCAGTTGCTTCAGTACCCATAATGTATTCTTGGTCACCCCTACAGC
AGAATTTTATGGTGGAAGATGAAACTGTTTTACATAACATTCCTTATATGGGAGATGAAGTTTTAGATCA
GGATGGTACTTTCATTGAAGAACTAATAAAAAATTATGATGGGAAAGTACACGGGGATAGAGAATGTGGG
TTTATAAATGATGAAATTTTTGTGGAGTTGGTGAATGCCCTTGGTCAATATAATGATGATGACGATGATG
ATGATGGAGACGATCCTGAAGAAAGAGAAGAAAAGCAGAAAGATCTGGAGGATCACCGAGATGATAAAGA
AAGCCGCCCACCTCGGAAATTTCCTTCTGATAAAATTTTTGAAGCCATTTCCTCAATGTTTCCAGATAAG
GGCACAGCAGAAGAACTAAAGGAAAAATATAAAGAACTCACCGAACAGCAGCTCCCAGGCGCACTTCCTC
CTGAATGTACCCCCAACATAGATGGACCAAATGCTAAATCTGTTCAGAGAGAGCAAAGCTTACACTCCTT
TCATACGCTTTTCTGTAGGCGATGTTTTAAATATGACTGCTTCCTACATCGTAAGTGCAATTATTCTTTT
CATGCAACACCCAACACTTATAAGCGGAAGAACACAGAAACAGCTCTAGACAACAAACCTTGTGGACCAC
AGTGTTACCAGCATTTGGAGGGAGCAAAGGAGTTTGCTGCTGCTCTCACCGCTGAGCGGATAAAGACCCC
ACCAAAACGTCCAGGAGGCCGCAGAAGAGGACGGCTTCCCAATAACAGTAGCAGGCCCAGCACCCCCACC
ATTAATGTGCTGGAATCAAAGGATACAGACAGTGATAGGGAAGCAGGGACTGAAACGGGGGGAGAGAACA
ATGATAAAGAAGAAGAAGAGAAGAAAGATGAAACTTCGAGCTCCTCTGAAGCAAATTCTCGGTGTCAAAC
ACCAATAAAGATGAAGCCAAATATTGAACCTCCTGAGAATGTGGAGTGGAGTGGTGCTGAAGCCTCAATG
TTTAGAGTCCTCATTGGCACTTACTATGACAATTTCTGTGCCATTGCTAGGTTAATTGGGACCAAAACAT
GTAGACAGGTGTATGAGTTTAGAGTCAAAGAATCTAGCATCATAGCTCCAGCTCCCGCTGAGGATGTGGA
TACTCCTCCAAGGAAAAAGAAGAGGAAACACCGGTTGTGGGCTGCACACTGCAGAAAGATACAGCTGAAA
AAGGACGGCTCCTCTAACCATGTTTACAACTATCAACCCTGTGATCATCCACGGCAGCCTTGTGACAGTT
CGTGCCCTTGTGTGATAGCACAAAATTTTTGTGAAAAGTTTTGTCAATGTAGTTCAGAGTGTCAAAACCG
CTTTCCGGGATGCCGCTGCAAAGCACAGTGCAACACCAAGCAGTGCCCGTGCTACCTGGCTGTCCGAGAG
TGTGACCCTGACCTCTGTCTTACTTGTGGAGCCGCTGACCATTGGGACAGTAAAAATGTGTCCTGCAAGA
ACTGCAGTATTCAGCGGGGCTCCAAAAAGCATCTATTGCTGGCACCATCTGACGTGGCAGGCTGGGGGAT
TTTTATCAAAGATCCTGTGCAGAAAAATGAATTCATCTCAGAATACTGTGGAGAGATTATTTCTCAAGAT
GAAGCTGACAGAAGAGGGAAAGTGTATGATAAATACATGTGCAGCTTTCTGTTCAACTTGAACAATGATT
TTGTGGTGGATGCAACCCGCAAGGGTAACAAAATTCGTTTTGCAAATCATTCGGTAAATCCAAACTGCTA
TGCAAAAGTTATGATGGTTAACGGTGATCACAGGATAGGTATTTTTGCCAAGAGAGCCATCCAGACTGGC
GAAGAGCTGTTTTTTGATTACAGATACAGCCAGGCTGATGCCCTGAAGTATGTCGGCATCGAAAGAGAAA
TGGAAATCCCTTGACGTACCGAGCTCGGATCCACTAGTCCAGTGTGGTGGAATTCTGCAGATATCCAGCA
CAGTGGCGGCCGCTCGAGTCTAGAGGGCCCGTTTAAACCCGCTGATCAGCCTCGACTGTGCCTTCTAGTT
GCCAGCCATCTGTTGTTTGCCCCTCCCCCGTGCCTTCCTTGACCCTGGAAGGTGCCACTCCCACTGTCCT
TTCCTAATAAAATGAGGAAATTGCATCGCATTGTCTGAGTAGGTGTCATTCTATTCTGGGGGGTGGGGTG
GGGCAGGACAGCAAGGGGGAGGATTGGGAAGACAATAGCAGGCATGCTGGGGATGCGGTGGGCTCTATGG
CTTCTGAGGCGGAAAGAACCAGCTGGGGCTCTAGGGGGTATCCCC
[124 nt withheld, positions 3616-3739]
C
[91 nt withheld, positions 3741-3831]
A
[49 nt withheld, positions 3833-3881]
CCTTTGACGTTGGAGTCCACGTTCTTT
[37 nt withheld, positions 3909-3945]
ACCCTATCTCGGTCTATTCTTTTGATTTATAAGGGATTTTGCCGATTTCGGCCTATTGGTTAAAAAATGA
GCTGATTTAACAAAAATTTAACGCGAATTAATTCTGTGGAATGTGTGTCAGTTAGGGTGTGGAAAGTCCC
CAGGCTCCCCAGCAGGCAGAAGTATGCAAAGCATGCATCTCAATTAGTCAGCAACCAGGTGTGGAAAGTC
CCCAGGCTCCCCAGCAGGCAGAAGTATGCAAAGCATGCATCTCAATTAGTCAGCAACCATAGTCCCGCCC
CTAACTCCGCCCATCCCGCCCCTAACTCCGCCCAGTTCCGCCCATTCTCCGCCCCATGGCTGACTAATTT
TTTTTATTTATGCAGAGGCCGAGGCCGCCTCTGCCTCTGAGCTATTCCAGAAGTAGTGAGGAGGCTTTTT
TGGAGGCCTAGGCTTTTGCAAAAAGCTCCCGGGAGCTTGTATATCCATTTTCGGATCTGATCAAGAGACA
GGATGAGGATCGTTTCGCATGATTGAACAAGATGGATTGCACGCAGGTTCTCCGGCCGCTTGGGTGGAGA
GGCTATTCGGCTATGACTGGGCACAACAGACAATCGGCTGCTCTGATGCCGCCGTGTTCCGGCTGTCAGC
GCAGGGGCGCCCGGTTCTTTTTGTCAAGACCGACCTGTCCGGTGCCCTGAATGAACTGCAGGACGAGGCA
GCGCGGCTATCGTGGCTGGCCACGACGGGCGTTCCTTGCGCAGCTGTGCTCGACGTTGTCACTGAAGCGG
GAAGGGACTGGCTGCTATTGGGCGAAGTGCCGGGGCAGGATCTCCTGTCATCTCACCTTGCTCCTGCCGA
GAAAGTATCCATCATGGCTGATGCAATGCGGCGGCTGCATACGCTTGATCCGGCTACCTGCCCATTCGAC
CACCAAGCGAAACATCGCATCGAGCGAGCACGTACTCGGATGGAAGCCGGTCTTGTCGATCAGGATGATC
TGGACGAAGAGCATCAGGGGCTCGCGCCAGCCGAACTGTTCGCCAGGCTCAAGGCGCGCATGCCCGACGG
CGAGGATCTCGTCGTGACCCATGGCGATGCCTGCTTGCCGAATATCATGGTGGAAAATGGCCGCTTTTCT
GGATTCATCGACTGTGGCCGGCTGGGTGTGGCGGACCGCTATCAGGACATAGCGTTGGCTACCCGTGATA
TTGCTGAAGAGCTTGGCGGCGAATGGGCTGACCGCTTCCTCGTGCTTTACGGTATCGCCGCTCCCGATTC
GCAGCGCATCGCCTTCTATCGCCTTCTTGACGAGTTCTTCTGAGCGGGACTCTGGGGTTCGAAATGACCG
ACCAAGCGACGCCCAACCTGCCATCACGAGATTTCGATTCCACCGCCGCCTTCTATGAAAGGTTGGGCTT
CGGAATCGTTTTCCGGGACGCCGGCTGGATGATCCTCCAGCGCGGGGATCTCATGCTGGAGTTCTTCGCC
CACCCCAACTTGTTTATTGCAGCTTATAATGGTTACAAATAAAGCAATAGCATCACAAATTTCACAAATA
AAGCATTTTTTTCACTGCATTCTAGTTGTGGTTTGTCCAAACTCATCAATGTATCTTATCATGTCTGTAT
ACCGTCGACCTCTAGCTAGAGCTTGGCGTAATCATGGTCATAGCTGTTTCCTGTGTGAAATTGTTATCCG
CTCACAATTCCACACAACATACGAGCCGGAAGCATAAAGTGTAAAGCCTGGGGTGCCTAATGAGTGAGCT
AACTCACATTAATTGCGTTGCGCTCACTGCCCGCTTTCCAGTCGGGAAACCTGTCGTGCCAGCTGCATTA
ATGAATCGGCCAACGCGCGGGGAGAGGCGGTTTGCGTATTGGGCGCTCTTCCGCTTCCTCGCTCACTGAC
TCGCTGCGCTCGGTCGTTCGGCTGCGGCGAGCGGTATCAGCTCACTCAAAGGCGGTAATACGGTTATCCA
CAGAATCAGGGGATAACGCAGGAAAGAACATGTGAGCAAAAGGCCAGCAAAAGGCCAGGAACCGTAAAAA
GGCCGCGTTGCTGGCGTTTTTCCATAGGCTCCGCCCCCCTGACGAGCATCACAAAAATCGACGCTCAAGT
CAGAGGTGGCGAAACCCGACAGGACTATAAAGATACCAGGCGTTTCCCCCTGGAAGCTCCCTCGTGCGCT
CTCCTGTTCCGACCCTGCCGCTTACCGGATACCTGTCCGCCTTTCTCCCTTCGGGAAGCGTGGCGCTTTC
TCATAGCTCACGCTGTAGGTATCTCAGTTCGGTGTAGGTCGTTCGCTCCAAGCTGGGCTGTGTGCACGAA
CCCCCCGTTCAGCCCGACCGCTGCGCCTTATCCGGTAACTATCGTCTTGAGTCCAACCCGGTAAGACACG
ACTTATCGCCACTGGCAGCAGCCACTGGTAACAGGATTAGCAGAGCGAGGTATGTAGGCGGTGCTACAGA
GTTCTTGAAGTGGTGGCCTAACTACGGCTACACTAGAAGAACAGTATTTGGTATCTGCGCTCTGCTGAAG
CCAGTTACCTTCGGAAAAAGAGTTGGTAGCTCTTGATCCGGCAAACAAACCACCGCTGGTAGCGGTGGTT
TTTTTGTTTGCAAGCAGCAGATTACGCGCAGAAAAAAAGGATCTCAAGAAGATCCTTTGATCTTTTCTAC
GGGGTCTGACGCTCAGTGGAACGAAAACTCACGTTAAGGGATTTTGGTCATGAGATTATCAAAAAGGATC
TTCACCTAGATCCTTTTAAATTAAAAATGAAGTTTTAAATCAATCTAAAGTATATATGAGTAAACTTGGT
CTGACAGTTACCAATGCTTAATCAGTGAGGCACCTATCTCAGCGATCTGTCTATTTCGTTCATCCATAGT
TGCCTGACTCCCCGTCGTGTAGATAACTACGATACGGGAGGGCTTACCATCTGGCCCCAGTGCTGCAATG
ATACCGCGAGACCCACGCTCACCGGCTCCAGATTTATCAGCAATAAACCAGCCAGCCGGAAGGGCCGAGC
GCAGAAGTGGTCCTGCAACTTTATCCGCCTCCATCCAGTCTATTAATTGTTGCCGGGAAGCTAGAGTAAG
TAGTTCGCCAGTTAATAGTTTGCGCAACGTTGTTGCCATTGCTACAGGCATCGTGGTGTCACGCTCGTCG
TTTGGTATGGCTTCATTCAGCTCCGGTTCCCAACGATCAAGGCGAGTTACATGATCCCCCATGTTGTGCA
AAAAAGCGGTTAGCTCCTTCGGTCCTCCGATCGTTGTCAGAAGTAAGTTGGCCGCAGTGTTATCACTCAT
GGTTATGGCAGCACTGCATAATTCTCTTACTGTCATGCCATCCGTAAGATGCTTTTCTGTGACTGGTGAG
TACTCAACCAAGTCATTCTGAGAATAGTGTATGCGGCGACCGAGTTGCTCTTGCCCGGCGTCAATACGGG
ATAATACCGCGCCACATAGCAGAACTTTAAAAGTGCTCATCATTGGAAAACGTTCTTCGGGGCGAAAACT
CTCAAGGATCTTACCGCTGTTGAGATCCAGTTCGATGTAACCCACTCGTGCACCCAACTGATCTTCAGCA
TCTTTTACTTTCACCAGCGTTTCTGGGTGAGCAAAAACAGGAAGGCAAAATGCCGCAAAAAAGGGAATAA
GGGCGACACGGAAATGTTGAATACTCATACTCTTCCTTTTTCAATATTATTGAAGCATTTATCAGGGTTA
TTGTCTCATGAGCGGATACATATTTGAATGTATTTAGAAAAATAAACAAATAGGGGTTCCGCGCACATTT
CCCCGAAAAGTGCCACCTGACGTC
Features (pLannotate 1.2.2; 21 found; start..end, strand, type, name):
     28..80      -  misc_feature   bom (fragment): basis of mobility region from pBR322
    235..614     +  enhancer       CMV enhancer: human cytomegalovirus immediate early enhancer
    615..818     +  promoter       CMV promoter: human cytomegalovirus (CMV) immediate early promoter
    814..847     +  LTR            5' LTR (truncated) (fragment): truncated 5' long terminal repeat (LTR) from HIV-1
    863..881     +  promoter       T7 promoter: promoter for bacteriophage T7 RNA polymerase
    910..975     +  CDS            3xFLAG: three tandem FLAG® epitope tags, followed by an enterokinase cleavage site
    982..3231    +  CDS            EZH2: EZH2_HUMAN - Also known as KMT6. Experimental evidence at protein level: Swiss-Prot protein existence level 1. Polycomb group (PcG) protein. Catalytic subunit of the PRC2/EED-EZH2 complex, which methylates 'Lys-9' (H3K9me) and 'Lys-27' (H3K27me) of histone H3, leading to transcriptional repression of the affected target gene. Able to mono-, di- and trimethylate 'Lys-27' of histone H3 to form H3K27me1, H3K27me2 and H3K27me3, respectively. Displays a preference for substrates with less methylation, loses activity when progressively more methyl groups are incorporated into H3K27, H3K27me0 > H3K27
   3346..3570    +  polyA_signal   bGH poly(A) signal: bovine growth hormone polyadenylation signal
   3574..3595    +  promoter       SV40 promoter (fragment): SV40 enhancer and early promoter
   3616..4044    +  rep_origin     f1 ori (sequence partly withheld): f1 bacteriophage origin of replication; arrow indicates direction of (+) strand synthesis
   4058..4387    +  promoter       SV40 promoter: SV40 enhancer and early promoter
   4454..5245    +  CDS            neo: KKA2_KLEPN - Also known as kan, nptII. Experimental evidence at protein level: Swiss-Prot protein existence level 1. Resistance to kanamycin, neomycin, paromomycin, ribostamycin, butirosin and gentamicin B. From Klebsiella pneumoniae.
   5269..5427    +  CDS            ble (fragment): BLE_KLEPN - Experimental evidence at protein level: Swiss-Prot protein existence level 1. Binding protein with a strong affinity to the bleomycin family of antibiotics. Binds to CL990; an antimitotic-antibiotic compound. From Klebsiella pneumoniae.
   5422..5543    +  polyA_signal   SV40 poly(A) signal: SV40 polyadenylation signal
   5616..5632    -  protein_bind   lac operator: The lac repressor binds to the lac operator to inhibit transcription in E. coli. This inhibition can be relieved by adding lactose or isopropyl-β-D-thiogalactopyranoside (IPTG). lac repressor encoded by lacI
   5640..5670    -  promoter       lac promoter: promoter for the E. coli lac operon
   5685..5706    -  protein_bind   CAP binding site: CAP binding activates transcription in the presence of cAMP. E. coli catabolite activator protein
   5719..5811    -  CDS            lacI (fragment): lac repressor; lacI; The lac repressor binds to the lac operator to inhibit transcription in E. coli. This inhibition can be relieved by adding lactose or isopropyl-β-D-thiogalactopyranoside (IPTG).
   5994..6582    -  rep_origin     ori: high-copy-number ColE1/pMB1/pBR322/pUC origin of replication
   6753..7613    -  CDS            AmpR: β-lactamase; bla; confers resistance to ampicillin, carbenicillin, and related antibiotics
   7614..7718    -  promoter       AmpR promoter: bla
