[The description below was written by a language model from this plasmid's Addgene catalogue record and pLannotate feature annotations shown in this document.]
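Description:
pcDNA3.1_3xFlagEzh2 WT is a mammalian expression plasmid built on the pcDNA3.1 backbone that produces wild-type human EZH2 carrying an N-terminal 3xFLAG epitope tag. In bacteria it is maintained as a high-copy plasmid through a ColE1/pUC-type origin and selected with ampicillin via the β-lactamase (AmpR) gene and its own promoter. An f1 phage origin is also present, a standard backbone element that permits single-stranded DNA production. The sequenced record is about 7.7 kb.

The expression cassette consists of the human cytomegalovirus immediate-early enhancer and promoter, followed by a T7 promoter that can serve for in vitro transcription or as a sequencing primer site, then the 3xFLAG coding sequence (which includes an enterokinase cleavage site) placed just upstream of the EZH2 open reading frame, and finally the bovine growth hormone polyadenylation signal. EZH2 is the catalytic histone methyltransferase subunit of Polycomb repressive complex 2, responsible for methylating histone H3 at lysine 27 and thereby repressing target genes. A separate cassette in which the SV40 early promoter drives the neomycin phosphotransferase gene, terminated by an SV40 poly(A) signal, allows G418 selection of stably transfected mammalian cells. The short hits annotated as an HIV-1 LTR fragment, a ble fragment, a lacI fragment and lac promoter/operator elements are small matches that most likely reflect backbone remnants rather than functional parts.

The construct is intended for expressing tagged wild-type EZH2 in mammalian cells, where the FLAG epitope enables detection, immunoprecipitation or affinity purification. The "WT" designation suggests use as a reference alongside mutant versions, though the record does not describe these. The associated work concerns the role of RNA in PRC2 chromatin occupancy in human pluripotent stem cells.
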