Addgene plasmid #173717: pcDNA3.1_3xFlagEzh2 WT
Purpose: WT EZH2 expression plasmid with 3XFLAG tag
Depositing lab: Thomas Cech. Depositing organization: University of Colorado, Boulder. Publication: RNA is essential for PRC2 chromatin occupancy and function in human pluripotent stem cells. Long Y, Hwang T, Gooding AR, Goodrich KJ, Rinn JL, Cech TR. Nat Genet. 2020 Sep;52(9):931-938. doi: 10.1038/s41588-020-0662-x. Epub 2020 Jul 6. PubMed 32632336.
Backbone
  Vector backbone: pcDNA3.1
  Vector type: Mammalian Expression
Growth in bacteria
  Bacterial resistance: Ampicillin, 100 μg/mL
  Growth temperature: 37°C
  Growth strain: DH5alpha
  Copy number: High Copy
Gene/Insert
  Gene/Insert name: EZH2
  Species: H. sapiens (human)
  Entrez Gene: EZH2 (a.k.a. ENX-1, ENX1, EZH2b, KMT6, KMT6A, WVS, WVS2)
  Promoter: CMV
  Tag / fusion protein: 3XFLAG (N terminal on insert)
  Cloning method: Restriction Enzyme; 5′ cloning site NhrI (not destroyed); 3′ cloning site BamHI (not destroyed)
  Sequencing primers: 5′ TAATACGACTCACTATAG; 3′ GGCAACTAGAAGGCACAG
Terms and licenses: Academic/Nonprofit Terms; Industry Terms: Not Available to Industry
How to cite: pcDNA3.1_3xFlagEzh2 WT was a gift from Thomas Cech (Addgene plasmid # 173717 ; http://n2t.net/addgene:173717 ; RRID:Addgene_173717)
